>Addgene plasmid #32119 | 413-Met25 Kar2 TorsinA GFP | addgene partial sequence | sequence record 37452 | M13R
GCATTNCCTCCTAAGGGACAAAGCTGGAGCTCCGGATGCAAGGGTTCGAATCCCTTAGCTCTCATTATTT
TTTGCTTTTTCTCTTGAGGTCACATGATCGCAAAATGGCAAATGGCACGTGAAGCTGTCGATATTGGGGA
ACTGTGGTGGTTGGCAAATGACTAATTAAGTTAGTCAAGGCGCCATCCTCATGAAAACTGTGTAACATAA
TAACCGAAGTGTCGAAAAGGTGGCACCTTGTCCAATTGAACACGCTCGATGAAAAAAATAAGATATATAT
AAGGTTAAGTAAAGCGTCTGTTAGAAAGGAAGTTTTTCCTTTTTCTTGCTCTCTTGTCTTTTCATCTACT
ATTTCCTTCGTGTAATACAGGGTCGTCAGATACATAGATACAATTCTATTACCCCCATCCATACTCTAGA
ACTAGTGGATCCCCCATCACAAGTTTGTACAAAAAAGCAGGCTTCACAAAATGTTTTTCAACAGACTAAG
CGCTGGCAAGCTGCTGGTACCACTCTCCGTGGTCCTGTACGCCCTTTTCGTGGTAATATTACCTTTACAG
AATTCTTTCCACTCCTCCAATGTTTTAGTTAGAGGTGTGGAGCCCATCAGCCTGGGACTGGCCCTGGCCG
GCGTCCTCACCGGCTACATCTACCCGCGTCTCTACTGCCTCTTCGCCGAGTGCTGCGGGCAGAAGCGGAG
CCTTAGCCGGGAGGCACTGCAGAAGGATCTGGACGACAACCTCTTTGGACAGCATCTTGCAAAGAAAATC
ATCTTAAATGCCGTGTTTGGTTTCATAAACAACCCAAAGCCCAAGAAACCTCTCACGCTCTCCCTGCACG
GGTGGACAGGCACCGGC
