>Addgene plasmid #32119 | 413-Met25 Kar2 TorsinA GFP | addgene partial sequence | sequence record 38273 | M13-F
ATACGACTCACTATAGGGCGAATTGGGTACCGGCCGCAAATTAAAGCCTTCGAGCGTCCCAAAACCTTCT
CAAGCAAGGTTTTCAGTATAATGTTACATGCGTACACGCGTCTGTACAGAAAAAAAAGAAAAATTTGAAA
TATAAATAACGTTCTTAATACTAACATAACTATAAAAAAATAAATAGGGACCTAGACTTCAGGTTGTCTA
ACTCCTTCCTTTTCGGTTAGAGCGGATGTGGGGGGAGGGCGTGAATGTAAGCGTGACATAACTAATTACA
TGACTCGAGTTACTTGTACAGCTCGTCCATGCCGAGAGTGATCCCGGCGGCGGTCACGAACTCCAGCAGG
ACCATGTGATCGCGCTTCTCGTTGGGGTCTTTGCTCAGGGCGGACTGGGTGCTCAGGTAGTGGTTGTCGG
GCAGCAGCACGGGGCCGTCGCCGATGGGGGTGTTCTGCTGGTAGTGGTCGGCGAGCTGCACGCTGCCGTC
CTCGATGTTGTGGCGGATCTTGAAGTTCACCTTGATGCCGTTCTTCTGCTTGTCGGCCATGATATAGACG
TTGTGGCTGTTGTAGTTGTACTCCAGCTTGTGCCCCAGGATGTTGCCGTCCTCCTTGAAGTCGATGCCCT
TCAGCTCGATGCGGTTCACCAGGGTGTCGCCCTCGAACTTCACCTCGGCGCGGGTCTTGTAGTTGCCGTC
GTCCTTGAAGAAGATGGTGCGCTCCTGGACGTAGCCTTCGGGCATGGCGGACTTGAAGAAGTCGTGCTGC
TTCATGTGGTC
