[The description below was written by a language model from this plasmid's Addgene catalogue record.]
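Description:
413-Met25 Kar2 TorsinA GFP is a yeast expression plasmid built on the 413-Met25 backbone. It functions as a shuttle vector: in E. coli it is maintained at high copy under ampicillin selection, and in yeast it is selected through the HIS3 auxotrophic marker, which complements histidine auxotrophy in his3 host strains. The backbone name points to the MET25 promoter, a methionine-repressible yeast promoter commonly used to tune expression by adjusting methionine in the medium, although the record does not list the promoter, terminator or yeast replication element as separate features. No feature table is provided, so the detailed layout of the plasmid cannot be confirmed beyond the catalogue fields.

The insert is human TorsinA (TOR1A, also known as DYT1), the AAA+ family protein of the endoplasmic reticulum lumen and nuclear envelope that is linked to early-onset torsion dystonia. It was cloned between XbaI and XhoI sites, both of which remain intact. The coding sequence carries a Kar2 element at the N terminus and GFP at the C terminus. Kar2 is the yeast ER-resident BiP homologue, and an N-terminal Kar2-derived sequence is typically used as a native yeast signal to direct a heterologous protein into the ER. The record does not specify how much of Kar2 is included. The GFP fusion allows localisation and expression level to be followed by fluorescence. Based on the associated publication, the construct was used to express ER-targeted human TorsinA in yeast in order to test whether it affects ER stress or protein trafficking.
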