Addgene plasmid #32119: 413-Met25 Kar2 TorsinA GFP
Depositing lab: Susan Lindquist. Depositing organization: Massachusetts Institute of Technology. Publication: TorsinA and the TorsinA-Interacting Protein Printor Have No Impact on Endoplasmic Reticulum Stress or Protein Trafficking in Yeast. Valastyan JS, Lindquist S. PLoS One. 2011;6(7):e22744. Epub 2011 Jul 26. 10.1371/journal.pone.0022744 PubMed 21818381.
Backbone
  Vector backbone: 413-Met25
  Vector type: Yeast Expression
  Selectable markers: HIS3
Growth in bacteria
  Bacterial resistance: Ampicillin, 100 μg/mL
  Growth temperature: 37°C
  Growth strain: DH5alpha
  Copy number: High Copy
Gene/Insert
  Gene/Insert name: TorsinA
  Species: H. sapiens (human)
  Entrez Gene: TOR1A (a.k.a. AMC5, DQ2, DYT1)
  Tag / fusion protein: Kar2 (N terminal on insert); GFP (C terminal on insert)
  Cloning method: Restriction Enzyme; 5′ cloning site XbaI (not destroyed); 3′ cloning site XhoI (not destroyed)
  Sequencing primers: 5′ m13-r; 3′ m13-f
Terms and licenses: Academic/Nonprofit Terms; Industry Terms: Not Available to Industry
How to cite: 413-Met25 Kar2 TorsinA GFP was a gift from Susan Lindquist (Addgene plasmid # 32119 ; http://n2t.net/addgene:32119 ; RRID:Addgene_32119)
